Addgene plasmid #46626: AB.pCCL.sin.cPPT.U6.miR-582-3p-Decoy.hPGK.GFP.WPRE
Depositing lab: Brian Brown. Depositing organization: Icahn School of Medicine at Mount Sinai. Publication: High-throughput assessment of microRNA activity and function using microRNA sensor and decoy libraries. Mullokandov G, Baccarini A, Ruzo A, Jayaprakash AD, Tung N, Israelow B, Evans MJ, Sachidanandam R, Brown BD. Nat Methods. 2012 Jul 1;9(8):840-6. doi: 10.1038/nmeth.2078. PubMed 22751203.
Backbone
  Vector backbone: AB.pCCLsin.PPT.U6.hPGK.GFP.wpre
  Backbone size w/o insert (bp): 8233
  Vector type: Lentiviral
  Selectable markers: eGFP
Growth in bacteria
  Bacterial resistance: Ampicillin, 100 μg/mL
  Growth temperature: 37°C
  Growth strain: Stbl3
  Copy number: High Copy
Gene/Insert
  Gene/Insert name: miR-582-3p Decoy (alt name: 8255)
  Species: M. musculus (mouse)
  Insert size (bp): 81
  Promoter: hU6
  Cloning method: Restriction Enzyme; 5′ cloning site BsmBI (destroyed during cloning); 3′ cloning site BsmBI (destroyed during cloning)
  Sequencing primers: 5′ CATAATAGCAACAGACATAC; 3′ pBluescriptSK_primer
Terms and licenses: Academic/Nonprofit Terms; Industry Terms: Not Available to Industry
Depositor comments: Depositor Website: http://www.mountsinai.org/profiles/brian-d-brown/ Please cite Mullokandov, Baccarini, Ruzo et al. Nature Methods 2013.
How to cite: AB.pCCL.sin.cPPT.U6.miR-582-3p-Decoy.hPGK.GFP.WPRE was a gift from Brian Brown (Addgene plasmid # 46626 ; http://n2t.net/addgene:46626 ; RRID:Addgene_46626)
