[The description below was written by a language model from this plasmid's Addgene catalogue record.]
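Description:
AB.pCCL.sin.cPPT.U6.miR-582-3p-Decoy.hPGK.GFP.WPRE is a lentiviral transfer plasmid built on the pCCL self-inactivating (sin) backbone, a design in which the 3′ LTR is crippled so that the integrated provirus lacks LTR-driven transcription and expression depends on internal promoters. The name also indicates a central polypurine tract (cPPT), which generally improves transduction by aiding nuclear import of the viral genome. The plasmid is maintained in bacteria as a high-copy, ampicillin-resistant construct, and a recombination-deficient strain is listed for propagation, as is common for vectors carrying LTR repeats. The backbone is recorded as about 8.2 kb without the insert. No feature table is available, so the element layout is inferred from the name and catalogue fields.

The payload consists of two independent expression units. A human U6 (Pol III) promoter drives an 81 bp miR-582-3p decoy, listed as mouse in origin, which was inserted between BsmBI sites that were destroyed during cloning. Such decoy transcripts carry target sites for a specific microRNA and act as competitive inhibitors, sequestering the miRNA away from its natural targets; the exact arrangement of sites within the insert is not stated. Downstream, a human PGK promoter drives GFP (eGFP), which is the only marker in mammalian cells and allows transduced cells to be identified or sorted. The WPRE element enhances transcript stability and expression. The construct belongs to a collection of miRNA sensor and decoy vectors designed for high-throughput assessment of microRNA activity and function, and is used here for stable loss-of-function studies of miR-582-3p.
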