>Addgene plasmid #46626 | AB.pCCL.sin.cPPT.U6.miR-582-3p-Decoy.hPGK.GFP.WPRE | depositor partial sequence | sequence record 65955 | miR-582-3p Decoy
CATCAACTTGGGTTCAGTACTTCAACAGGCAAGTATTCTGGTCACAGAATACAACTTGGGTTCAGTACTT
CAACAGGCAAG
