>Addgene plasmid #46626 | AB.pCCL.sin.cPPT.U6.miR-582-3p-Decoy.hPGK.GFP.WPRE | depositor partial sequence | sequence record 65956 | empty backbone
AATGCTTCAATAATATTGAAAAAGGAAGAGTATGAGTATTCAACATTTCCGTGTCGCCCTTATTCCCTTT
TTTGCGGCATTTTGCCTTCCTGTTTTTGCTCACCCAGAAACGCTGGTGAAAGTAAAAGATGCTGAAGATC
AGTTGGGTGCACGAGTGGGTTACATCGAACTGGATCTCAACAGCGGTAAGATCCTTGAGAGTTTTCGCCC
CGAAGAACGTTTTCCAATGATGAGCACTTTTAAAGTTCTGCTATGTGGCGCGGTATTATCCCGTATTGAC
GCCGGGCAAGAGCAACTCGGTCGCCGCATACACTATTCTCAGAATGACTTGGTTGAGTACTCACCAGTCA
CAGAAAAGCATCTTACGGATGGCATGACAGTAAGAGAATTATGCAGTGCTGCCATAACCATGAGTGATAA
CACTGCGGCCAACTTACTTCTGACAACGATCGGAGGACCGAAGGAGCTAACCGCTTTTTTGCACAACATG
GGGGATCATGTAACTCGCCTTGATCGTTGGGAACCGGAGCTGAATGAAGCCATACCAAACGACGAGCGTG
ACACCACGATGCCTGTAGCAATGGCAACAACGTTGCGCAAACTATTAACTGGCGAACTACTTACTCTAGC
TTCCCGGCAACAATTAATAGACTGGATGGAGGCGGATAAAGTTGCAGGACCACTTCTGCGCTCGGCCCTT
CCGGCTGGCTGGTTTATTGCTGATAAATCTGGAGCCGGTGAGCGTGGGTCTCGCGGTATCATTGCAGCAC
TGGGGCCAGATGGTAAGCCCTCCCGTATCGTAGTTATCTACACGACGGGGAGTCAGGCAACTATGGATGA
ACGAAATAGACAGATCGCTGAGATAGGTGCCTCACTGATTAAGCATTGGTAACTGTCAGACCAAGTTTAC
TCATATATACTTTAGATTGATTTAAAACTTCATTTTTAATTTAAAAGGATCTAGGTGAAGATCCTTTTTG
ATAATCTCATGACCAAAATCCCTTAACGTGAGTTTTCGTTCCACTGAGCGTCAGACCCCGTAGAAAAGAT
CAAAGGATCTTCTTGAGATCCTTTTTTTCTGCGCGTAATCTGCTGCTTGCAAACAAAAAAACCACCGCTA
CCAGCGGTGGTTTGTTTGCCGGATCAAGAGCTACCAACTCTTTTTCCGAAGGTAACTGGCTTCAGCAGAG
CGCAGATACCAAATACTGTCCTTCTAGTGTAGCCGTAGTTAGGCCACCACTTCAAGAACTCTGTAGCACC
GCCTACATACCTCGCTCTGCTAATCCTGTTACCAGTGGCTGCTGCCAGTGGCGATAAGTCGTGTCTTACC
GGGTTGGACTCAAGACGATAGTTACCGGATAAGGCGCAGCGGTCGGGCTGAACGGGGGGTTCGTGCACAC
AGCCCAGCTTGGAGCGAACGACCTACACCGAACTGAGATACCTACAGCGTGAGCTATGAGAAAGCGCCAC
GCTTCCCGAAGGGAGAAAGGCGGACAGGTATCCGGTAAGCGGCAGGGTCGGAACAGGAGAGCGCACGAGG
GAGCTTCCAGGGGGAAACGCCTGGTATCTTTATAGTCCTGTCGGGTTTCGCCACCTCTGACTTGAGCGTC
GATTTTTGTGATGCTCGTCAGGGGGGCGGAGCCTATGGAAAAACGCCAGCAACGCGGCCTTTTTACGGTT
CCTGGCCTTTTGCTGGCCTTTTGCTCACATGTTCTTTCCTGCGTTATCCCCTGATTCTGTGGATAACCGT
ATTACCGCCTTTGAGTGAGCTGATACCGCTCGCCGCAGCCGAACGACCGAGCGCAGCGAGTCAGTGAGCG
AGGAAGCGGAAGAGCGCCCAATACGCAAACCGCCTCTCCCCGCGCGTTGGCCGATTCATTAATGCAGCTG
GCACGACAGGTTTCCCGACTGGAAAGCGGGCAGTGAGCGCAACGCAATTAATGTGAGTTAGCTCACTCAT
TAGGCACCCCAGGCTTTACACTTTATGCTTCCGGCTCGTATGTTGTGTGGAATTGTGAGCGGATAACAAT
TTCACACAGGAAACAGCTATGACCATGATTACGCCAAGCGCGCAATTAACCCTCACTAAAGGGAACAAAA
GCTGGAGCTGCAAGCTTGGCCATTGCATACGTTGTATCCATATCATAATATGTACATTTATATTGGCTCA
TGTCCAACATTACCGCCATGTTGACATTGATTATTGACTAGTTATTAATAGTAATCAATTACGGGGTCAT
TAGTTCATAGCCCATATATGGAGTTCCGCGTTACATAACTTACGGTAAATGGCCCGCCTGGCTGACCGCC
CAACGACCCCCGCCCATTGACGTCAATAATGACGTATGTTCCCATAGTAACGCCAATAGGGACTTTCCAT
TGACGTCAATGGGTGGAGTATTTACGGTAAACTGCCCACTTGGCAGTACATCAAGTGTATCATATGCCAA
GTACGCCCCCTATTGACGTCAATGACGGTAAATGGCCCGCCTGGCATTATGCCCAGTACATGACCTTATG
GGACTTTCCTACTTGGCAGTACATCTACGTATTAGTCATCGCTATTACCATGGTGATGCGGTTTTGGCAG
TACATCAATGGGCGTGGATAGCGGTTTGACTCACGGGGATTTCCAAGTCTCCACCCCATTGACGTCAATG
GGAGTTTGTTTTGGCACCAAAATCAACGGGACTTTCCAAAATGTCGTAACAACTCCGCCCCATTGACGCA
AATGGGCGGTAGGCGTGTACGGTGGGAGGTCTATATAAGCAGAGCTCGTTTAGTGAACCGGGGTCTCTCT
GGTTAGACCAGATCTGAGCCTGGGAGCTCTCTGGCTAACTAGGGAACCCACTGCTTAAGCCTCAATAAAG
CTTGCCTTGAGTGCTTCAAGTAGTGTGTGCCCGTCTGTTGTGTGACTCTGGTAACTAGAGATCCCTCAGA
CCCTTTTAGTCAGTGTGGAAAATCTCTAGCAGTGGCGCCCGAACAGGGACCTGAAAGCGAAAGGGAAACC
AGAGCTCTCTCGACGCAGGACTCGGCTTGCTGAAGCGCGCACGGCAAGAGGCGAGGGGCGGCGACTGGTG
AGTACGCCAAAAATTTTGACTAGCGGAGGCTAGAAGGAGAGAGATGGGTGCGAGAGCGTCAGTATTAAGC
GGGGGAGAATTAGATCGCGATGGGAAAAAATTCGGTTAAGGCCAGGGGGAAAGAAAAAATATAAATTAAA
ACATATAGTATGGGCAAGCAGGGAGCTAGAACGATTCGCAGTTAATCCTGGCCTGTTAGAAACATCAGAA
GGCTGTAGACAAATACTGGGACAGCTACAACCATCCCTTCAGACAGGATCAGAAGAACTTAGATCATTAT
ATAATACAGTAGCAACCCTCTATTGTGTGCATCAAAGGATAGAGATAAAAGACACCAAGGAAGCTTTAGA
CAAGATAGAGGAAGAGCAAAACAAAAGTAAGACCACCGCACAGCAAGCGGCCGCTGATCTTCAGACCTGG
AGGAGGAGATATGAGGGACAATTGGAGAAGTGAATTATATAAATATAAAGTAGTAAAAATTGAACCATTA
GGAGTAGCACCCACCAAGGCAAAGAGAAGAGTGGTGCAGAGAGAAAAAAGAGCAGTGGGAATAGGAGCTT
TGTTCCTTGGGTTCTTGGGAGCAGCAGGAAGCACTATGGGCGCAGCCTCAATGACGCTGACGGTACAGGC
CAGACAATTATTGTCTGGTATAGTGCAGCAGCAGAACAATTTGCTGAGGGCTATTGAGGCGCAACAGCAT
CTGTTGCAACTCACAGTCTGGGGCATCAAGCAGCTCCAGGCAAGAATCCTGGCTGTGGAAAGATACCTAA
AGGATCAACAGCTCCTGGGGATTTGGGGTTGCTCTGGAAAACTCATTTGCACCACTGCTGTGCCTTGGAA
TGCTAGTTGGAGTAATAAATCTCTGGAACAGATTTGGAATCACACGACCTGGATGGAGTGGGACAGAGAA
ATTAACAATTACACAAGCTTAATACACTCCTTAATTGAAGAATCGCAAAACCAGCAAGAAAAGAATGAAC
AAGAATTATTGGAATTAGATAAATGGGCAAGTTTGTGGAATTGGTTTAACATAACAAATTGGCTGTGGTA
TATAAAATTATTCATAATGATAGTAGGAGGCTTGGTAGGTTTAAGAATAGTTTTTGCTGTACTTTCTATA
GTGAATAGAGTTAGGCAGGGATATTCACCATTATCGTTTCAGACCCACCTCCCAACCCCGAGGGGACCCG
ACAGGCCCGAAGGAATAGAAGAAGAAGGTGGAGAGAGAGACAGAGACAGATCCATTCGATTAGTGAACGG
ATCTCGACGGTATCGGTTAACTTTTAAAAGAAAAGGGGGGATTGGGGGGTACAGTGCAGGGGAAAGAATA
GTAGACATAATAGCAACAGACATACAAACTAAAGAATTACAAAAACAAATTACAAAAATTCAAAATTTTA
TCGATCACGAGACTAGCCTCGAGAAGCTTGATATCGAATTCAAAAAAGACGGCGCTAGGATCATCGAGAC
GGTACCGTCTCCGATGATCCTAGCGCCGTCAAACAAGGCTTTTCTCCAAGGGATATTTATAGTCTCAAAA
CACACAATTACTTTACAGTTAGGGTGAGTTTCCTTTTGTGCTGTTTTTTAAAATAATAATTTAGTATTTG
TATCTCTTATAGAAATCCAAGCCTATCATGTAAAATGTAGCTAGTATTAAAAAGAACAGATTATCTGTCT
TTTATCGCACATTAAGCCTCTATAGTTACTAGGAAATATTATATGCAAATTAACCGGGGCAGGGGAGTAG
CCGAGCTTCTCCCACAAGTCTGTGCGAGGGGGCCGGCGCGGGCCTAGAGATGGCGGCGTCGGATGGATCC
ACTAGTTCTAGAGCGGCCATCGAATTCCCACGGGGTTGGGGTTGCGCCTTTTCCAAGGCAGCCCTGGGTT
TGCGCAGGGACGCGGCTGCTCTGGGCGTGGTTCCGGGAAACGCAGCGGCGCCGACCCTGGGTCTCGCACA
TTCTTCACGTCCGTTCGCAGCGTCACCCGGATCTTCGCCGCTACCCTTGTGGGCCCCCCGGCGACGCTTC
CTGCTCCGCCCCTAAGTCGGGAAGGTTCCTTGCGGTTCGCGGCGTGCCGGACGTGACAAACGGAAGCCGC
ACGACTCACTAGTACCCTCGCAGACGGACAGCGCCAGGGAGCAATGGCAGCGCGCCGACCGCGATGGGCT
GTGGCCAATAGCGGCTGCTCAGCGGGGCGCGCCGAGAGCAGCGGCCGGGAAGGGGCGGTGCGGGAGGCGG
GGTGTGGGGCGGTAGTGTGGGCCCTGTTCCTGCCCGCGCGGTGTTCCGCATTCTGCAAGCCTCCGGAGCG
CACGTCGGCAGTCGGCTCCCTCGTTGACCGAATCACCGACCTCTCTCCCCAGGGGGATCCACCGGTCGCC
ACCATGGTGAGCAAGGGCGAGGAGCTGTTCACCGGGGTGGTGCCCATCCTGGTCGAGCTGGACGGCGACG
TAAACGGCCACAAGTTCAGCGTGTCCGGCGAGGGCGAGGGCGATGCCACCTACGGCAAGCTGACCCTGAA
GTTCATCTGCACCACCGGCAAGCTGCCCGTGCCCTGGCCCACCCTCGTGACCACCCTGACCTACGGCGTG
CAGTGCTTCAGCCGCTACCCCGACCACATGAAGCAGCACGACTTCTTCAAGTCCGCCATGCCCGAAGGCT
ACGTCCAGGAGCGCACCATCTTCTTCAAGGACGACGGCAACTACAAGACCCGCGCCGAGGTGAAGTTCGA
GGGCGACACCCTGGTGAACCGCATCGAGCTGAAGGGCATCGACTTCAAGGAGGACGGCAACATCCTGGGG
CACAAGCTGGAGTACAACTACAACAGCCACAACGTCTATATCATGGCCGACAAGCAGAAGAACGGCATCA
AGGTGAACTTCAAGATCCGCCACAACATCGAGGACGGCAGCGTGCAGCTCGCCGACCACTACCAGCAGAA
CACCCCCATCGGCGACGGCCCCGTGCTGCTGCCCGACAACCACTACCTGAGCACCCAGTCCGCCCTGAGC
AAAGACCCCAACGAGAAGCGCGATCACATGGTCCTGCTGGAGTTCGTGACCGCCGCCGGGATCACTCTCG
GCATGGACGAGCTGTACAAGTAAAGCGGCCGCGTCGACAATCAACCTCTGGATTACAAAATTTGTGAAAG
ATTGACTGGTATTCTTAACTATGTTGCTCCTTTTACGCTATGTGGATACGCTGCTTTAATGCCTTTGTAT
CATGCTATTGCTTCCCGTATGGCTTTCATTTTCTCCTCCTTGTATAAATCCTGGTTGCTGTCTCTTTATG
AGGAGTTGTGGCCCGTTGTCAGGCAACGTGGCGTGGTGTGCACTGTGTTTGCTGACGCAACCCCCACTGG
TTGGGGCATTGCCACCACCTGTCAGCTCCTTTCCGGGACTTTCGCTTTCCCCCTCCCTATTGCCACGGCG
GAACTCATCGCCGCCTGCCTTGCCCGCTGCTGGACAGGGGCTCGGCTGTTGGGCACTGACAATTCCGTGG
TGTTGTCGGGGAAGCTGACGTCCTTTCCATGGCTGCTCGCCTGTGTTGCCACCTGGATTCTGCGCGGGAC
GTCCTTCTGCTACGTCCCTTCGGCCCTCAATCCAGCGGACCTTCCTTCCCGCGGCCTGCTGCCGGCTCTG
CGGCCTCTTCCGCGTCTTCGCCTTCGCCCTCAGACGAGTCGGATCTCCCTTTGGGCCGCCTCCCCGCCTG
GAATTCGAGCTCGGTACCTTTAAGACCAATGACTTACAAGGCAGCTGTAGATCTTAGCCACTTTTTAAAA
GAAAAGGGGGGACTGGAAGGGCTAATTCACTCCCAACGAAGACAAGATCTGCTTTTTGCTTGTACTGGGT
CTCTCTGGTTAGACCAGATCTGAGCCTGGGAGCTCTCTGGCTAACTAGGGAACCCACTGCTTAAGCCTCA
ATAAAGCTTGCCTTGAGTGCTTCAAGTAGTGTGTGCCCGTCTGTTGTGTGACTCTGGTAACTAGAGATCC
CTCAGACCCTTTTAGTCAGTGTGGAAAATCTCTAGCAGTAGTAGTTCATGTCATCTTATTATTCAGTATT
TATAACTTGCAAAGAAATGAATATCAGAGAGTGAGAGGAACTTGTTTATTGCAGCTTATAATGGTTACAA
ATAAAGCAATAGCATCACAAATTTCACAAATAAAGCATTTTTTTCACTGCATTCTAGTTGTGGTTTGTCC
AAACTCATCAATGTATCTTATCATGTCTGGCTCTAGCTATCCCGCCCCTAACTCCGCCCAGTTCCGCCCA
TTCTCCGCCCCATGGCTGACTAATTTTTTTTATTTATGCAGAGGCCGAGGCCGCCTCGGCCTCTGAGCTA
TTCCAGAAGTAGTGAGGAGGCTTTTTTGGAGGCCTAGGCTTTTGCGTCGAGACGTACCCAATTCGCCCTA
TAGTGAGTCGTATTACGCGCGCTCACTGGCCGTCGTTTTACAACGTCGTGACTGGGAAAACCCTGGCGTT
ACCCAACTTAATCGCCTTGCAGCACATCCCCCTTTCGCCAGCTGGCGTAATAGCGAAGAGGCCCGCACCG
ATCGCCCTTCCCAACAGTTGCGCAGCCTGAATGGCGAATGGCGCG
[124 nt withheld, positions 7676-7799]
C
[91 nt withheld, positions 7801-7891]
A
[49 nt withheld, positions 7893-7941]
CCTTTGACGTTGGAGTCCACGTTCTTT
[37 nt withheld, positions 7969-8005]
ACCCTATCTCGGTCTATTCTTTTGATTTATAAGGGATTTTGCCGATTTCGGCCTATTGGTTAAAAAATGA
GCTGATTTAACAAAAATTTAACGCGAATTTTAACAAAATATTAACGTTTACAATTTCC
