>Addgene plasmid #46626 | AB.pCCL.sin.cPPT.U6.miR-582-3p-Decoy.hPGK.GFP.WPRE | addgene partial sequence | sequence record 67142 | pBluescript-SK 5'-tctagaactagtggatc-3'
CCGCGCCGGCCCCCTCGCACAGACTTGTGGGAGAAGCTCGGCTACTCCCCTGCCCCGGTTAATTTGCATA
TAATATTTCCTAGTAACTATAGAGGCTTAATGTGCGATAAAAGACAGATAATCTGTTCTTTTTAATACTA
GCTACATTTTACATGATAGGCTTGGATTTCTATAAGAGATACAAATACTAAATTATTATTTTAAAAAACA
GCACAAAAGGAAACTCACCCTAACTGTAAAGTAATTGTGTGTTTTGAGACTATAAATATCCCTTGGAGAA
AAGCCTTGTTTGACGGCGCTAGGATCATCAACTTGGGTTCAGTACTTCAACAGGCAAGTATTCTGGTCAC
AGAATACAACTTGGGTTCAGTACTTCAACAGGCAAGATGATCCTAGCGCCGTCTTTTTTGAATTCGATAT
CAAGCTTCTCGAGGCTAGTCTCGTGATCGATAAAATTTTGAATTTTTGTAATTTGTTTTTGTAATTCTTT
AGTTTGTATGTCTGTTGCTATTATGTCTAC
